Addgene plasmid #84364: hP14Gal4
Purpose: Gal4-PRDM14 funsion plasmid for luciferase recruitment assay
Depositing lab: Danny Reinberg. Depositing organization: NYU Grossman School of Medicine. Publication: Co-repressor CBFA2T2 regulates pluripotency and germline development. Tu S, Narendra V, Yamaji M, Vidal SE, Rojas LA, Wang X, Kim SY, Garcia BA, Tuschl T, Stadtfeld M, Reinberg D. Nature. 2016 Jun 8;534(7607):387-90. doi: 10.1038/nature18004. PubMed 27281218.
Backbone
  Vector backbone: pcDNA4/TO
  Backbone manufacturer: ThermoFisher
  Backbone size w/o insert (bp): 5078
  Vector type: Mammalian Expression
  Selectable markers: Zeocin
Growth in bacteria
  Bacterial resistance: Ampicillin, 100 μg/mL
  Growth temperature: 37°C
  Growth strain: DH5alpha
  Copy number: High Copy
Gene/Insert
  Gene/Insert name: PRDM14
  Species: H. sapiens (human)
  Mutation: silent mutations at coding silent 1068CtoT, 1629T to C
  Entrez Gene: PRDM14 (a.k.a. PFM11)
  Promoter: CMV/TO
  Tag / fusion protein: HA tag (C terminal on insert); Gal4 (N terminal on insert)
  Cloning method: Restriction Enzyme; 5′ cloning site unknown (unknown if destroyed); 3′ cloning site unknown (unknown if destroyed)
  Sequencing primers: 5′ CMV-F; 3′ BGH-Rev
Terms and licenses: Academic/Nonprofit Terms; Industry Terms: Not Available to Industry
How to cite: hP14Gal4 was a gift from Danny Reinberg (Addgene plasmid # 84364 ; http://n2t.net/addgene:84364 ; RRID:Addgene_84364)
