[The description below was written by a language model from this plasmid's Addgene catalogue record and pLannotate feature annotations shown in this document.]
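Description:
hP14Gal4 is a mammalian expression plasmid built on the pcDNA4/TO backbone that encodes human PRDM14 fused at its N terminus to the DNA-binding domain of yeast GAL4 and at its C terminus to an HA epitope tag. The sequenced plasmid is about 7.2 kb. In bacteria it is maintained at high copy through a ColE1/pUC-type origin and selected with ampicillin via the β-lactamase gene; an f1 origin is also present. For selection in mammalian cells the backbone carries the Sh ble Zeocin-resistance gene, placed behind both an SV40 early promoter and the bacterial EM7 promoter and terminated by an SV40 polyadenylation signal.

The fusion is transcribed from the CMV/TO promoter, that is, the human cytomegalovirus immediate-early enhancer and promoter followed by tandem tet operator sites (which the automated annotation picks up as fragments of tet-responsive promoters), and it ends at the bovine growth hormone polyadenylation signal. In cells that express the Tet repressor this arrangement makes expression tetracycline-inducible, while in cells lacking the repressor the promoter behaves constitutively. The PRDM14 coding sequence carries two silent nucleotide changes that do not alter the protein. The cloning sites used are not recorded.

The stated purpose is a luciferase recruitment assay: the GAL4 domain tethers PRDM14 to GAL4-binding sites placed upstream of a luciferase reporter supplied separately, so that the effect of PRDM14 and any cofactors it recruits on transcription can be read out as a change in reporter activity. The HA tag allows detection or immunoprecipitation of the fusion protein. The annotation notes that PRDM14 functions in pluripotency and germ cell development in association with the co-repressor CBFA2T2.
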