Features (pLannotate 1.2.2; 24 found; start..end, strand, type, name):
     93..140     +  promoter       EM7 promoter: synthetic bacterial promoter&nbsp
    159..533     +  CDS            BleoR: antibiotic-binding protein; Sh ble from Streptoalloteichus hindustanus; confers resistance to bleomycin, phleomycin, and Zeocin™
    543..668     +  CDS            ble (fragment): BLE_KLEPN - Experimental evidence at protein level: Swiss-Prot protein existence level 1. Binding protein with a strong affinity to the bleomycin family of antibiotics. Binds to CL990; an antimitotic-antibiotic compound. From Klebsiella pneumoniae.
    663..784     +  polyA_signal   SV40 poly(A) signal: SV40 polyadenylation signal
    857..873     -  protein_bind   lac operator: The lac repressor binds to the lac operator to inhibit transcription in E. coli. This inhibition can be relieved by adding lactose or isopropyl-β-D-thiogalactopyranoside (IPTG). lac repressor encoded by lacI
    881..911     -  promoter       lac promoter: promoter for the E. coli lac operon
    926..947     -  protein_bind   CAP binding site: CAP binding activates transcription in the presence of cAMP. E. coli catabolite activator protein
    960..1052    -  CDS            lacI (fragment): lac repressor; lacI; The lac repressor binds to the lac operator to inhibit transcription in E. coli. This inhibition can be relieved by adding lactose or isopropyl-β-D-thiogalactopyranoside (IPTG).
   1235..1823    -  rep_origin     ori: high-copy-number ColE1/pMB1/pBR322/pUC origin of replication
   1994..2854    -  CDS            AmpR: β-lactamase; bla; confers resistance to ampicillin, carbenicillin, and related antibiotics
   2855..2959    -  promoter       AmpR promoter: bla
   3018..3070    -  misc_feature   bom (fragment): basis of mobility region from pBR322
   3225..3604    +  enhancer       CMV enhancer: human cytomegalovirus immediate early enhancer
   3605..3808    +  promoter       CMV promoter: human cytomegalovirus (CMV) immediate early promoter
   3810..3829    +  promoter       PLtetO-1 promoter (fragment): modified phage lambda PL promoter with tet operator sites (Lutz and Bujard, 1997)
   3831..3850    +  promoter       PLtetO-1 promoter (fragment): modified phage lambda PL promoter with tet operator sites (Lutz and Bujard, 1997)
   3858..3891    +  promoter       TRE3GV promoter (fragment): 3rd-generation Tet-responsive promoter that can be activated by binding of Tet-On® 3G, optimized for retroviral and lentiviral vectors
   3993..4433    +  CDS            GAL4 DNA binding domain: DNA binding domain of the GAL4 transcriptional activator; Saccharomyces cerevisiae GAL4 (truncated)
   4443..6155    +  CDS            PRDM14: PRD14_HUMAN - Experimental evidence at protein level: Swiss-Prot protein existence level 1. Transcription factor that has both positive and negative roles on transcription. Required for the maintenance of embryonic stem cell identity and the reacquisition of pluripotency in somatic cells. May play an essential role in germ cell development at 2 levels: the reacquisition of potential pluripotency, including SOX2 up-regulation, and successful epigenetic reprogramming, characterized by EHMT1 repression. Its association with CBFA2T2 is required for the functions in pluripotency and germ cell forma
   6165..6192    +  CDS            3xHA (fragment): three tandem HA epitope tags
   6232..6456    +  polyA_signal   bGH poly(A) signal: bovine growth hormone polyadenylation signal
   6460..6481    +  promoter       SV40 promoter (fragment): SV40 enhancer and early promoter
   6502..6930    +  rep_origin     f1 ori (sequence partly withheld): f1 bacteriophage origin of replication; arrow indicates direction of (+) strand synthesis
   6944..45      +  promoter       SV40 promoter (across the origin): SV40 enhancer and early promoter
>Addgene plasmid #84364 | hP14Gal4 | addgene full sequence | sequence record 171335 | Addgene NGS Result
CAGAAGTAGTGAGGAGGCTTTTTTGGAGGCCTAGGCTTTTGCAAAAAGCTCCCGGGAGCTTGTATATCCA
TTTTCGGATCTGATCAGCACGTGTTGACAATTAATCATCGGCATAGTATATCGGCATAGTATAATACGAC
AAGGTGAGGAACTAAACCATGGCCAAGTTGACCAGTGCCGTTCCGGTGCTCACCGCGCGCGACGTCGCCG
GAGCGGTCGAGTTCTGGACCGACCGGCTCGGGTTCTCCCGGGACTTCGTGGAGGACGACTTCGCCGGTGT
GGTCCGGGACGACGTGACCCTGTTCATCAGCGCGGTCCAGGACCAGGTGGTGCCGGACAACACCCTGGCC
TGGGTGTGGGTGCGCGGCCTGGACGAGCTGTACGCCGAGTGGTCGGAGGTCGTGTCCACGAACTTCCGGG
ACGCCTCCGGGCCGGCCATGACCGAGATCGGCGAGCAGCCGTGGGGGCGGGAGTTCGCCCTGCGCGACCC
GGCCGGCAACTGCGTGCACTTCGTGGCCGAGGAGCAGGACTGACACGTGCTACGAGATTTCGATTCCACC
GCCGCCTTCTATGAAAGGTTGGGCTTCGGAATCGTTTTCCGGGACGCCGGCTGGATGATCCTCCAGCGCG
GGGATCTCATGCTGGAGTTCTTCGCCCACCCCAACTTGTTTATTGCAGCTTATAATGGTTACAAATAAAG
CAATAGCATCACAAATTTCACAAATAAAGCATTTTTTTCACTGCATTCTAGTTGTGGTTTGTCCAAACTC
ATCAATGTATCTTATCATGTCTGTATACCGTCGACCTCTAGCTAGAGCTTGGCGTAATCATGGTCATAGC
TGTTTCCTGTGTGAAATTGTTATCCGCTCACAATTCCACACAACATACGAGCCGGAAGCATAAAGTGTAA
AGCCTGGGGTGCCTAATGAGTGAGCTAACTCACATTAATTGCGTTGCGCTCACTGCCCGCTTTCCAGTCG
GGAAACCTGTCGTGCCAGCTGCATTAATGAATCGGCCAACGCGCGGGGAGAGGCGGTTTGCGTATTGGGC
GCTCTTCCGCTTCCTCGCTCACTGACTCGCTGCGCTCGGTCGTTCGGCTGCGGCGAGCGGTATCAGCTCA
CTCAAAGGCGGTAATACGGTTATCCACAGAATCAGGGGATAACGCAGGAAAGAACATGTGAGCAAAAGGC
CAGCAAAAGGCCAGGAACCGTAAAAAGGCCGCGTTGCTGGCGTTTTTCCATAGGCTCCGCCCCCCTGACG
AGCATCACAAAAATCGACGCTCAAGTCAGAGGTGGCGAAACCCGACAGGACTATAAAGATACCAGGCGTT
TCCCCCTGGAAGCTCCCTCGTGCGCTCTCCTGTTCCGACCCTGCCGCTTACCGGATACCTGTCCGCCTTT
CTCCCTTCGGGAAGCGTGGCGCTTTCTCATAGCTCACGCTGTAGGTATCTCAGTTCGGTGTAGGTCGTTC
GCTCCAAGCTGGGCTGTGTGCACGAACCCCCCGTTCAGCCCGACCGCTGCGCCTTATCCGGTAACTATCG
TCTTGAGTCCAACCCGGTAAGACACGACTTATCGCCACTGGCAGCAGCCACTGGTAACAGGATTAGCAGA
GCGAGGTATGTAGGCGGTGCTACAGAGTTCTTGAAGTGGTGGCCTAACTACGGCTACACTAGAAGAACAG
TATTTGGTATCTGCGCTCTGCTGAAGCCAGTTACCTTCGGAAAAAGAGTTGGTAGCTCTTGATCCGGCAA
ACAAACCACCGCTGGTAGCGGTGGTTTTTTTGTTTGCAAGCAGCAGATTACGCGCAGAAAAAAAGGATCT
CAAGAAGATCCTTTGATCTTTTCTACGGGGTCTGACGCTCAGTGGAACGAAAACTCACGTTAAGGGATTT
TGGTCATGAGATTATCAAAAAGGATCTTCACCTAGATCCTTTTAAATTAAAAATGAAGTTTTAAATCAAT
CTAAAGTATATATGAGTAAACTTGGTCTGACAGTTACCAATGCTTAATCAGTGAGGCACCTATCTCAGCG
ATCTGTCTATTTCGTTCATCCATAGTTGCCTGACTCCCCGTCGTGTAGATAACTACGATACGGGAGGGCT
TACCATCTGGCCCCAGTGCTGCAATGATACCGCGAGACCCACGCTCACCGGCTCCAGATTTATCAGCAAT
AAACCAGCCAGCCGGAAGGGCCGAGCGCAGAAGTGGTCCTGCAACTTTATCCGCCTCCATCCAGTCTATT
AATTGTTGCCGGGAAGCTAGAGTAAGTAGTTCGCCAGTTAATAGTTTGCGCAACGTTGTTGCCATTGCTA
CAGGCATCGTGGTGTCACGCTCGTCGTTTGGTATGGCTTCATTCAGCTCCGGTTCCCAACGATCAAGGCG
AGTTACATGATCCCCCATGTTGTGCAAAAAAGCGGTTAGCTCCTTCGGTCCTCCGATCGTTGTCAGAAGT
AAGTTGGCCGCAGTGTTATCACTCATGGTTATGGCAGCACTGCATAATTCTCTTACTGTCATGCCATCCG
TAAGATGCTTTTCTGTGACTGGTGAGTACTCAACCAAGTCATTCTGAGAATAGTGTATGCGGCGACCGAG
TTGCTCTTGCCCGGCGTCAATACGGGATAATACCGCGCCACATAGCAGAACTTTAAAAGTGCTCATCATT
GGAAAACGTTCTTCGGGGCGAAAACTCTCAAGGATCTTACCGCTGTTGAGATCCAGTTCGATGTAACCCA
CTCGTGCACCCAACTGATCTTCAGCATCTTTTACTTTCACCAGCGTTTCTGGGTGAGCAAAAACAGGAAG
GCAAAATGCCGCAAAAAAGGGAATAAGGGCGACACGGAAATGTTGAATACTCATACTCTTCCTTTTTCAA
TATTATTGAAGCATTTATCAGGGTTATTGTCTCATGAGCGGATACATATTTGAATGTATTTAGAAAAATA
AACAAATAGGGGTTCCGCGCACATTTCCCCGAAAAGTGCCACCTGACGTCGACGGATCGGGAGATCTCCC
GATCCCCTATGGTGCACTCTCAGTACAATCTGCTCTGATGCCGCATAGTTAAGCCAGTATCTGCTCCCTG
CTTGTGTGTTGGAGGTCGCTGAGTAGTGCGCGAGCAAAATTTAAGCTACAACAAGGCAAGGCTTGACCGA
CAATTGCATGAAGAATCTGCTTAGGGTTAGGCGTTTTGCGCTGCTTCGCGATGTACGGGCCAGATATACG
CGTTGACATTGATTATTGACTAGTTATTAATAGTAATCAATTACGGGGTCATTAGTTCATAGCCCATATA
TGGAGTTCCGCGTTACATAACTTACGGTAAATGGCCCGCCTGGCTGACCGCCCAACGACCCCCGCCCATT
GACGTCAATAATGACGTATGTTCCCATAGTAACGCCAATAGGGACTTTCCATTGACGTCAATGGGTGGAG
TATTTACGGTAAACTGCCCACTTGGCAGTACATCAAGTGTATCATATGCCAAGTACGCCCCCTATTGACG
TCAATGACGGTAAATGGCCCGCCTGGCATTATGCCCAGTACATGACCTTATGGGACTTTCCTACTTGGCA
GTACATCTACGTATTAGTCATCGCTATTACCATGGTGATGCGGTTTTGGCAGTACATCAATGGGCGTGGA
TAGCGGTTTGACTCACGGGGATTTCCAAGTCTCCACCCCATTGACGTCAATGGGAGTTTGTTTTGGCACC
AAAATCAACGGGACTTTCCAAAATGTCGTAACAACTCCGCCCCATTGACGCAAATGGGCGGTAGGCGTGT
ACGGTGGGAGGTCTATATAAGCAGAGCTCTCCCTATCAGTGATAGAGATCTCCCTATCAGTGATAGAGAT
CGTCGACGAGCTCGTTTAGTGAACCGTCAGATCGCCTGGAGACGCCATCCACGCTGTTTTGACCTCCATA
GAAGACACCGGGACCGATCCAGCCTCCGGACTCTAGCGTTTAAACTTAAGCTTGAAGCAAGCCTCCTGAA
AGATGAAGCTACTGTCTTCTATCGAACAAGCATGCGATATTTGCCGACTTAAAAAGCTCAAGTGCTCCAA
AGAAAAACCGAAGTGCGCCAAGTGTCTGAAGAACAACTGGGAGTGTCGCTACTCTCCCAAAACCAAAAGG
TCTCCGCTGACTAGGGCACATCTGACAGAAGTGGAATCAAGGCTAGAAAGACTGGAACAGCTATTTCTAC
TGATTTTTCCTCGAGAAGACCTTGACATGATTTTGAAAATGGATTCTTTACAGGATATAAAAGCATTGTT
AACAGGATTATTTGTACAAGATAATGTGAATAAAGATGCCGTCACAGATAGATTGGCTTCAGTGGAGACT
GATATGCCTCTAACATTGAGACAGCATAGAATAAGTGCGACATCATCATCGGAAGAGAGTAGTAACAAAG
GTCAAAGACAGTTGACTGTATCGCCGGAATTCATGGCTCTACCCCGGCCAAGTGAGGCCGTGCCTCAGGA
CAAGGTGTGCTACCCGCCGGAGAGCAGCCCGCAGAACCTGGCCGCGTACTACACGCCTTTCCCGTCCTAT
GGACACTACAGAAACAGCCTGGCCACCGTGGAGGAAGACTTCCAACCTTTCCGGCAGCTGGAGGCCGCAG
CGTCTGCTGCCCCCGCCATGCCCCCCTTCCCCTTCCGGATGGCGCCTCCCTTGCTGAGCCCGGGTCTGGG
CCTACAGAGGGAGCCTCTCTACGATCTGCCCTGGTACAGCAAGCTGCCACCGTGGTACCCAATTCCCCAC
GTCCCCAGGGAAGTGCCGCCCTTCCTGAGCAGCAGCCACGAGTACGCGGGTGCCAGCAGTGAAGATCTGG
GCCACCAAATCATTGGTGGCGACAACGAGAGTGGCCCGTGTTGTGGACCTGACACTTTAATTCCACCGCC
CCCTGCGGATGCTTCTCTGTTACCTGAGGGGCTGAGGACCTCCCAGTTATTACCTTGCTCACCCAGCAAG
CAGTCAGAGGATGGTCCCAAACCCTCCAACCAAGAAGGGAAGTCCCCTGCTCGGTTCCAGTTCACGGAGG
AGGACCTGCACTTCGTTCTGTACGGGGTCACTCCCAGCCTGGAGCACCCAGCCAGCCTGCACCATGCGAT
TTCAGGCCTCCTGGTCCCCCCAGACAGCTCTGGATCTGATTCTCTTCCTCAAACTCTGGATAAAGACTCC
CTTCAACTTCCAGAAGGTCTATGCCTCATGCAGACGGTGTTTGGTGAAGTCCCACATTTTGGTGTGTTCT
GCAGTAGTTTTATCGCCAAAGGAGTCAGGTTTGGGCCCTTTCAAGGTAAAGTGGTCAATGCCAGTGAAGT
GAAGACCTACGGAGACAATTCTGTGATGTGGGAGATCTTTGAAGATGGTCATTTGAGCCACTTTATAGAT
GGAAAAGGAGGTACGGGGAACTGGATGTCCTATGTCAACTGTGCCCGCTTCCCCAAGGAGCAGAACCTAG
TTGCTGTGCAGTGTCAAGGGCATATATTTTATGAGAGCTGCAAAGAGATTCATCAGAACCAAGAGCTCCT
TGTGTGGTATGGAGACTGCTATGAGAAATTTCTGGATATTCCTGTGAGCCTTCAGGTCACAGAGCCGGGG
AAGCAGCCATCTGGGCCCTCTGAAGAGTCTGCAGAAGGCTACAGATGTGAAAGATGTGGGAAGGTATTTA
CCTACAAATATTACAGAGATAAGCACCTCAAGTACACCCCCTGTGTGGACAAGGGCGATAGGAAATTTCC
CTGTTCTCTCTGCAAACGATCCTTTGAGAAGCGGGACCGGCTTCGGATCCACATTCTTCATGTTCATGAG
AAGCACCGGCCTCACAAGTGTTCTACATGTGGGAAATGTTTCTCTCAGTCTTCCAGCCTAAACAAACACA
TGCGAGTCCACTCTGGAGACAGACCATACCAGTGTGTGTATTGTACTAAGAGGTTCACAGCCTCCAGCAT
ACTCCGCACACACATCAGGCAGCACTCCGGGGAGAAGCCCTTCAAATGCAAGTACTGTGGTAAATCTTTT
GCATCCCATGCTGCCCATGACAGCCATGTCCGGCGTTCACACAAGGAGGACGATGGCTGCTCATGCAGCA
TCTGTGGGAAAATCTTCTCAGATCAAGAAACATTCTACTCCCACATGAAGTTTCATGAAGACTACGAATT
CATGTACCCATACGATGTTCCAGATTACGCTTGATCTAGAGGGCCCGTTTAAACCCGCTGATCAGCCTCG
ACTGTGCCTTCTAGTTGCCAGCCATCTGTTGTTTGCCCCTCCCCCGTGCCTTCCTTGACCCTGGAAGGTG
CCACTCCCACTGTCCTTTCCTAATAAAATGAGGAAATTGCATCGCATTGTCTGAGTAGGTGTCATTCTAT
TCTGGGGGGTGGGGTGGGGCAGGACAGCAAGGGGGAGGATTGGGAAGACAATAGCAGGCATGCTGGGGAT
GCGGTGGGCTCTATGGCTTCTGAGGCGGAAAGAACCAGCTGGGGCTCTAGGGGGTATCCCC
[124 nt withheld, positions 6502-6625]
C
[91 nt withheld, positions 6627-6717]
A
[49 nt withheld, positions 6719-6767]
CCTTTGACGTTGGAGTCCACGTTCTTT
[37 nt withheld, positions 6795-6831]
ACCCTATCTCGGTCTATTCTTTTGATTTATAAGGGATTTTGCCGATTTCGGCCTATTGGTTAAAAAATGA
GCTGATTTAACAAAAATTTAACGCGAATTAATTCTGTGGAATGTGTGTCAGTTAGGGTGTGGAAAGTCCC
CAGGCTCCCCAGCAGGCAGAAGTATGCAAAGCATGCATCTCAATTAGTCAGCAACCAGGTGTGGAAAGTC
CCCAGGCTCCCCAGCAGGCAGAAGTATGCAAAGCATGCATCTCAATTAGTCAGCAACCATAGTCCCGCCC
CTAACTCCGCCCATCCCGCCCCTAACTCCGCCCAGTTCCGCCCATTCTCCGCCCCATGGCTGACTAATTT
TTTTTATTTATGCAGAGGCCGAGGCCGCCTCTGCCTCTGAGCTATTC
